Addgene plasmid #182284: pCAGGS_cAMPFIRE-M
Purpose: Mammalian expression of the cAMP sensor cAMPFIRE-M under a CAG promotor w/ WPRE translation enhancer.
Depositing lab: Haining Zhong. Depositing organization: Oregon Health & Science University. Publication: Sensitive genetically encoded sensors for population and subcellular imaging of cAMP in vivo. Massengill CI, Bayless-Edwards L, Ceballos CC, Cebul ER, Cahill J, Bharadwaj A, Wilson E, Qin M, Whorton MR, Baconguis I, Ye B, Mao T, Zhong H. Nat Methods. 2022 Nov;19(11):1461-1471. doi: 10.1038/s41592-022-01646-5. Epub 2022 Oct 27. PubMed 36303019.
Backbone
  Vector backbone: pCAGGS
  Backbone size w/o insert (bp): 5922
  Total vector size (bp): 10420
  Vector type: Mammalian Expression
Growth in bacteria
  Bacterial resistance: Ampicillin, 100 μg/mL
  Growth temperature: 37°C
  Growth strain: DH5alpha
  Copy number: High Copy
Gene/Insert
  Gene/Insert name: cAMPFIRE-M (cAMP sensor)
  Species: Synthetic
Terms and licenses: Academic/Nonprofit Terms; Industry Terms: Not Available to Industry
Depositor comments: Please visit https://doi.org/10.1101/2021.08.27.457999 for bioRxiv preprint.
How to cite: pCAGGS_cAMPFIRE-M was a gift from Haining Zhong (Addgene plasmid # 182284 ; http://n2t.net/addgene:182284 ; RRID:Addgene_182284)
