[The description below was written by a language model from this plasmid's Addgene catalogue record and pLannotate feature annotations shown in this document.]
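Description:
pCAGGS_cAMPFIRE-M is a mammalian expression plasmid built on the pCAGGS backbone that carries the synthetic, genetically encoded cAMP sensor cAMPFIRE-M. It is maintained in E. coli as a high-copy plasmid through a ColE1/pUC-type origin and is selected with ampicillin via the β-lactamase gene and its native promoter. The catalogue lists a total size of about 10.4 kb, in close agreement with the sequenced record. Backbone remnants include a lac promoter/operator region, small lacI fragments, a T3 promoter, and an SV40 origin with a fragment of the SV40 promoter and a poly(A) signal. The SV40 origin can support episomal replication in cells that express large T antigen.

Expression is driven by the CAG promoter, annotated here as its three components: the CMV immediate early enhancer, the chicken β-actin promoter and a chimeric β-actin/β-globin intron, which together give strong constitutive transcription in many mammalian cell types. The annotated open reading frame consists of a cyan fluorescent protein derived from Aequorea victoria, a large fragment of human RAPGEF3 (Epac1, a cAMP-binding exchange factor), and two tandem copies of circularly permuted cp173Venus. This layout is typical of an Epac-based FRET sensor, in which cAMP binding changes the conformation of the Epac domain and alters energy transfer between the cyan donor and the yellow acceptors. The record does not detail the mutations that distinguish the M variant. Downstream lie a short chimeric intron, a WPRE that enhances transcript processing and expression, and a bGH polyadenylation signal, followed by the backbone's rabbit β-globin poly(A) region. The plasmid is intended for expressing the sensor in mammalian cells to image cAMP dynamics.
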