Features (pLannotate 1.2.2; 25 found; start..end, strand, type, name):
      5..384     +  enhancer       CMV enhancer: human cytomegalovirus immediate early enhancer
    386..661     +  promoter       chicken β-actin promoter: No description available
    662..1678    +  intron         chimeric intron: chimera between introns from chicken β-actin and rabbit β-globin
   1779..2492    +  CDS            W1C: W1C is a basic (constitutively fluorescent) cyan fluorescent protein published in 1998, derived from Aequorea victoria.
   2463..4664    +  CDS            RAPGEF3 (fragment): RPGF3_HUMAN - Also known as CGEF1, EPAC, EPAC1. Experimental evidence at protein level: Swiss-Prot protein existence level 1. Guanine nucleotide exchange factor (GEF) for RAP1A and RAP2A small GTPases that is activated by binding cAMP. Through simultaneous binding of PDE3B to RAPGEF3 and PIK3R6 is assembled in a signaling complex in which it activates the PI3K gamma complex and which is involved in angiogenesis. Plays a role in the modulation of the cAMP- induced dynamic control of endothelial barrier function through a pathway that is independent on Rho-mediated signaling. Required for the ac
   4677..5411    +  CDS            cp173Venus: circularly permuted form of the Venus yellow fluorescent protein (Nagai et al., 2004) efficient FRET acceptor for CFP
   5469..6203    +  CDS            cp173Venus: circularly permuted form of the Venus yellow fluorescent protein (Nagai et al., 2004) efficient FRET acceptor for CFP
   6352..6484    +  intron         chimeric intron: chimera between introns from human β-globin and immunoglobulin heavy chain genes
   6493..7081    +  misc_feature   WPRE: woodchuck hepatitis virus posttranscriptional regulatory element
   7085..7101    +  misc_feature   MCS (fragment): pUC18/19 multiple cloning site
   7114..7225    +  polyA_signal   bGH poly(A) signal: bovine growth hormone polyadenylation signal
   7321..7339    -  promoter       T3 promoter: promoter for bacteriophage T3 RNA polymerase
   7398..7472    +  CDS            HBB (fragment): HBB_PONPY - Experimental evidence at transcript level: Swiss-Prot protein existence level 2. Involved in oxygen transport from the lung to the various peripheral tissues. From Pongo pygmaeus (Bornean orangutan).
   7543..7598    +  polyA_signal   β-globin poly(A) signal: rabbit β-globin polyadenylation signal (Gil and Proudfoot, 1987)
   7983..7999    -  protein_bind   lac operator: The lac repressor binds to the lac operator to inhibit transcription in E. coli. This inhibition can be relieved by adding lactose or isopropyl-β-D-thiogalactopyranoside (IPTG). lac repressor encoded by lacI
   8007..8037    -  promoter       lac promoter: promoter for the E. coli lac operon
   8052..8073    -  protein_bind   CAP binding site: CAP binding activates transcription in the presence of cAMP. E. coli catabolite activator protein
   8086..8125    -  CDS            lacI (fragment): lac repressor; lacI; The lac repressor binds to the lac operator to inhibit transcription in E. coli. This inhibition can be relieved by adding lactose or isopropyl-β-D-thiogalactopyranoside (IPTG).
   8132..8154    +  promoter       SV40 promoter (fragment): SV40 enhancer and early promoter
   8178..8313    +  rep_origin     SV40 ori: SV40 origin of replication
   8333..8467    +  polyA_signal   SV40 poly(A) signal: SV40 polyadenylation signal
   8469..8523    -  CDS            lacI (fragment): lac repressor; lacI; The lac repressor binds to the lac operator to inhibit transcription in E. coli. This inhibition can be relieved by adding lactose or isopropyl-β-D-thiogalactopyranoside (IPTG).
   8706..9294    -  rep_origin     ori: high-copy-number ColE1/pMB1/pBR322/pUC origin of replication
   9465..10325   -  CDS            AmpR: β-lactamase; bla; confers resistance to ampicillin, carbenicillin, and related antibiotics
  10326..10430   -  promoter       AmpR promoter: bla
>Addgene plasmid #182284 | pCAGGS_cAMPFIRE-M | addgene full sequence | sequence record 356424 | Addgene NGS Result
GGTCGACATTGATTATTGACTAGTTATTAATAGTAATCAATTACGGGGTCATTAGTTCATAGCCCATATA
TGGAGTTCCGCGTTACATAACTTACGGTAAATGGCCCGCCTGGCTGACCGCCCAACGACCCCCGCCCATT
GACGTCAATAATGACGTATGTTCCCATAGTAACGCCAATAGGGACTTTCCATTGACGTCAATGGGTGGAG
TATTTACGGTAAACTGCCCACTTGGCAGTACATCAAGTGTATCATATGCCAAGTACGCCCCCTATTGACG
TCAATGACGGTAAATGGCCCGCCTGGCATTATGCCCAGTACATGACCTTATGGGACTTTCCTACTTGGCA
GTACATCTACGTATTAGTCATCGCTATTACCATGGTCGAGGTGAGCCCCACGTTCTGCTTCACTCTCCCC
ATCTCCCCCCCCTCCCCACCCCCAATTTTGTATTTATTTATTTTTTAATTATTTTGTGCAGCGATGGGGG
CGGGGGGGGGGGGGGGGCGCGCCRGGGGGGGGGGGGGGGGGGGGGGGGSGGGGSGGGGSGAGGCGGAGAG
GTGCGGCGGCAGCCAATCAGAGCGGCGCGCTCCGAAAGTTTCCTTTTATGGCGAGGCGGCGGCGGCGGCG
GCCCTATAAAAAGCGAAGCGCGCGGCGGGCGGGAGTCGCTGCGCGCTGCCTTCGCCCCGTGCCCCGCTCC
GCCGCCGCCTCGCGCCGCCCGCCCCGGCTCTGACTGACCGCGTTACTCCCACAGGTGAGCGGGCGGGACG
GCCCTTCTCCTCCGGGCTGTAATTAGCGCTTGGTTTAATGACGGCTTGTTTCTTTTCTGTGGCTGCGTGA
AAGCCTTGAGGGGCTCCGGGAGGGCCCTTTGTGCGGGGGGAGCGGCTCGGGGGGTGCGTGCGTGTGTGTG
TGCGTGGGGAGCGCCGCGTGCGGCTCCGCGCTGCCCGGCGGCTGTGAGCGCTGCGGGCGCGGCGCGGGGC
TTTGTGCGCTCCGCAGTGTGCGCGAGGGGAGCGCGGCCGGGGGCGGTGCCCCGCGGTGCGGGGGGGGCTG
CGAGGGGAACAAAGGCTGCGTGCGGGGTGTGTGCGTGGGGGGGTGAGCAGGGGGTGTGGGCGCGTCGGTC
GGGCTGCAACCCCCCCTGCACCCCCCTCCCCGAGTTGCTGAGCACGGCCCGGCTTCGGGTGCGGGGCTCC
GTACGGGGCGTGGCGCGGGGCTCGCCGTGCCGGGCGGGGGGTGGCGGCAGGTGGGGGTGCCGGGCGGGGC
GGGGCCGCCTCGGGCCGGGGAGGGCTCGGGGGAGGGGCGCGGCGGCCCCCGGAGCGCCGGCGGCTGTCGA
GGCGCGGCGAGCCGCAGCCATTGCCTTTTATGGTAATCGTGCGAGAGGGCGCAGGGACTTCCTTTGTCCC
AAATCTGTGCGGAGCCGAAATCTGGGAGGCGCCGCCGCACCCCCTCTAGCGGGCGCGGGGCGAAGCGGTG
CGGCGCCGGCAGGAAGGAAATGGGCGGGGAGGGCCTTCGTGCGTCGCCGCGCCGCCGTCCCCTTCTCCCT
CTCCAGCCTCGGGGCTGTCCGCGGGGGGACGGCTGCCTTCGGGGGGGACGGGGCAGGGCGGGGTTCGGCT
TCTGGCGTGTGACCGGCGGCTCTAGAGCCTCTGCTAACCATGTTCATGCCTTCTTCTTTTTCCTACAGCT
CCTGGGCAACGTGCTGGTTATTGTGCTGTCTCATCATTTTGGCAAAGAATTCGGTACCGCGGGCCCAGCT
TGCCGCCACCATGGCGGCCGCAATGGTGAGCAAGGGCGAGGAGCTGTTCACCGGGGTGGTGCCCATCCTG
GTCGAGCTGGACGGCGACGTAAACGGCCACAAGTTCAGCGTGTCCGGCGAGGGCGAGGGCGATGCCACCT
ACGGCAAGCTGACCCTGAAGTTCATCTGCACCACCGGCAAGCTGCCCGTGCCCTGGCCCACCCTCGTGAC
CACCCTGTCCTGGGGCGTGCAGTGCTTCGCCCGCTACCCCGACCACATGAAGCAGCACGACTTCTTCAAG
TCCGCCATGCCCGAAGGCTACGTCCAGGAGCGCACCATCTTCTTCAAGGACGACGGCAACTACAAGACCC
GCGCCGAGGTGAAGTTCGAGGGCGACACCCTGGTGAACCGCATCGAGCTGAAGGGCATCGACTTCAAGGA
GGACGGCAACATCCTGGGGCACAAGCTGGAGTACAACTACTTTAGCGACAACGTCTATATCACCGCCGAC
AAGCAGAAGAACGGCATCAAGGCCAACTTCAAGATCCGCCACAACATCGAGGACGGCGGCGTGCAGCTCG
CCGACCACTACCAGCAGAACACCCCCATCGGCGACGGCCCCGTGCTGCTGCCCGACAACCACTACCTGAG
CACCCAGTCCAAGCTGAGCAAAGACCCCAACGAGAAGCGCGATCACATGGTCCTGCTGGAGTTCGTGACC
GCCGCCCGATATCAGCCCGTGGGAACTCATGAGATGGAGGAGGAGTTGGCCGAAGCTGTGGCCCTGCTCT
CCCAGCGGGGGCCTGACGCCCTGCTCACTGTGGCACTTCGAAAGCCCCCAGGTCAGCGCACGGATGAAGA
GCTGGACCTCATCTTTGAGGAGCTGCTGCACATCAAGGCTGTGGCCCACCTCTCCAACTCGGTGAAGCGA
GAATTAGCGGCTGTTCTGCTCTTTGAACCACACAGCAAGGCAGGGACCGTGTTGTTCAGCCAGGGGGACA
AGGGCACTTCGTGGTACATTATCTGGAAGGGATCTGTCAACGTGGTGACCCATGGCAAGGGGCTGGTCAC
CACCCTGCATGAGGGAGATGATTTTGGAGAGCTGGCTCTGGTGAATGATGCACCCCGGGCAGCCACCATC
ATCCTGCGAGAAGACAACTGTCATTTCCTGCGTGTGGACAAGCAGGACTTCAACCGTATCATCAAGGATG
TGGAGGCAAAGACCTTGCGGCTGGAAGAACATGGCAAAGTGGTGCTGGTGCTGGAGAGAGCCTCTCAGGG
CGCCGGCCCTTCCCGACCCCCAACCCCAGGCAGGAACCGGTATACAGTGATGTCTGGCACCCCAGAGAAG
ATCCTAGAGCTTCTGTTGGAGGCCATGGGACCAGATTCCAGTGCTCATGACCCAACAGAGACATTCCTCA
GCGACTTCCTCCTGACCCACAGGGTCTTCATGCCCAGCGCCCAACTCTGCGCTGCCCTTCTGCACCACTT
CCATGTGGAGCCTGCGGGTGGCAGCGAGCAGGAGCGCAGCACCTACGTCTGCAACAAGAGGCAGCAGATC
TTGCGGCTGGTCAGCCAGTGGGTGGCCCTGTATGGCTCCATGCTCCACACTGACCCTGTGGCCACCAGCT
TCCTCCAGAAACTCTCAGACCTGGTGGGCAGGGACACCCGACTCAGCAACCTGCTGAGGGAGCAGTGGCC
AGAGAGGCGGCGATGCCACAGGTTGGAGAATGGCTGTGGGAATGCATCTCCTCAGATGAAGGCCCGGAAC
TTGCCTGTTTGGCTCCCCAACCAGGACGAGCCCCTTCCTGGCAGCAGCTGTGCCATCCAAGTTGGGGATA
AAGTCCCCTATGACATCTGCCGGCCAGACCACTCAGTGTTGACCCTGCAGCTGCCTGTGACAGCCTCCGT
GAGAGAGGTGATGGCAGCGTTGGCCCAGGAGGATGGCTGGACCAAGGGGCAGGTGCTGGTGAAGGTCAAT
TCTGCAGGTGATGCCATTGGCCTGCAGCCAGATGCCCGTGGTGTGGCCACATCTCTGGGGCTCAATGAGC
GTCTCTTTGTTGTCAACCCACAGGAAGCGCATGAGCTGATCCCACACCCTGACCAGCTGGGGCCCACTGT
GGGCTCTGCTGAGGGGCTGGACCTGGTGAGTGCCAAGGACCTGGCAGGCCAGCTGACGGACCACGACTGG
AGCCTCTTCAACAGTATCCACCAGGTGGAGCTGATCCACTATGTGCTGGGCCCCCAGCATCTGCGGGATG
TCACCACCGCCAACCTGGAGCGCTTCATGCGCCGCTTCAATGAGCTGCAGTACTGGGTGGCCACCGAGCT
GTGTCTCTGCCCCGTGCCCGGCCCCCGGGCCCAGCTGCTCAGGAAGTTCATTAAGCTGGCGGCCCACCTC
AAGGAGCAGAAGAATCTCAATTCCTTCTTTGCCGTCATGTTTGGCCTCAGCAACTCGGCCATCAGCCGCC
TAGCCCACACCTGGGAGCGGCTGCCCCACAAAGTCCGGAAGCTGTACTCCGCCCTCGAGAGGCTGCTGGA
TCCCTCATGGAACCACCGGGTATACCGACTGGCCCTCGCCAAGCTCTCCCCTCCTGTCATCCCCTTCATG
CCCCTTCTTGCAGCAGACATGGCCGCCATTCATGAGGGAAACCACACACTAGTGGAGAATCTCATCAACT
TTGAGAAGATGAGAATGATGGCCAGAGCCGCGCGGATGCTGCACCACTGCCGAAGCCACAACCCTGTGCC
TCTCTCACCACTCAGAAGCCGAGTTTCCCACCTCCACGAGGACAGCCAGGTGGCGAGGATTTCCACATGC
TCGGAGCAGTCCCTGAGCACCCGGAGTCCAGCCAGCACCTGGGCTTATGTCCAGCAGCTGAAGGTCATTG
ACAACCAGCGGGAACTCTCCCGCCTCTCCCGAGAGCTGGAGCCAGCTAGCGAGCTCATGGACGGCGGCGT
GCAGCTCGCCGACCACTACCAGCAGAACACCCCCATCGGCGACGGCCCCGTGCTGCTGCCCGACAACCAC
TACCTGAGCTACCAGTCCGCCCTGAGCAAAGACCCCAACGAGAAGCGCGATCACATGGTCCTGCTGGAGT
TCGTGACCGCCGCCGGGATCACTCTCGGCATGGACGAGCTGTACAAGGGTGGCAGCGGTGGCATGGTGAG
CAAGGGCGAGGAGCTGTTCACCGGGGTGGTGCCCATCCTGGTCGAGCTGGACGGCGACGTAAACGGCCAC
AAGTTCAGCGTGTCCGGCGAGGGCGAGGGCGATGCCACCTACGGCAAGCTGACCCTGAAGCTGATCTGCA
CCACCGGCAAGCTGCCCGTGCCCTGGCCCACCCTCGTGACCACCCTGGGCTACGGCCTGCAGTGCTTCGC
CCGCTACCCCGACCACATGAAGCAGCACGACTTCTTCAAGTCCGCCATGCCCGAAGGCTACGTCCAGGAG
CGCACCATCTTCTTCAAGGACGACGGCAACTACAAGACCCGCGCCGAGGTGAAGTTCGAGGGCGACACCC
TGGTGAACCGCATCGAGCTGAAGGGCATCGACTTCAAGGAGGACGGCAACATCCTGGGGCACAAGCTGGA
GTACAACTACAACAGCCACAACGTCTATATCACCGCCGACAAGCAGAAGAACGGCATCAAGGCCAACTTC
AAGATCCGCCACAACATCGAGCCGAATTTTGTCTTCCTGATCGGCGCCGCAGGAATACTCTTCGTATCTA
GCGAGCTCATGGACGGCGGCGTGCAGCTCGCCGACCACTACCAGCAGAACACCCCCATCGGCGACGGCCC
CGTGCTGCTGCCCGACAACCACTACCTGAGCTACCAGTCCGCCCTGAGCAAAGACCCCAACGAGAAGCGC
GATCACATGGTCCTGCTGGAGTTCGTGACCGCCGCCGGGATCACTCTCGGCATGGACGAGCTGTACAAGG
GTGGCAGCGGTGGCATGGTGAGCAAGGGCGAGGAGCTGTTCACCGGGGTGGTGCCCATCCTGGTCGAGCT
GGACGGCGACGTAAACGGCCACAAGTTCAGCGTGTCCGGCGAGGGCGAGGGCGATGCCACCTACGGCAAG
CTGACCCTGAAGCTGATCTGCACCACCGGCAAGCTGCCCGTGCCCTGGCCCACCCTCGTGACCACCCTGG
GCTACGGCCTGCAGTGCTTCGCCCGCTACCCCGACCACATGAAGCAGCACGACTTCTTCAAGTCCGCCAT
GCCCGAAGGCTACGTCCAGGAGCGCACCATCTTCTTCAAGGACGACGGCAACTACAAGACCCGCGCCGAG
GTGAAGTTCGAGGGCGACACCCTGGTGAACCGCATCGAGCTGAAGGGCATCGACTTCAAGGAGGACGGCA
ACATCCTGGGGCACAAGCTGGAGTACAACTACAACAGCCACAACGTCTATATCACCGCCGACAAGCAGAA
GAACGGCATCAAGGCCAACTTCAAGATCCGCCACAACATCGAGCCGAATTCCCTCGAGGTTAACGCGGCG
CGCCTCTAATCTAGGGGATCCACCGGAAGCCACCTGCATGCGGCCGCATGATCAGCTGGATGCATCGATC
ACGCGTACCGGTGCTCGAGGTACCGATGAATAGCTAAGGTCGAGGCCGCAGGTAAGTATCAAGGTTACAA
GACAGGTTTAAGGAGACCAATAGAAACTGGGCTTGTCGAGACAGAGAAGACTCTTGCGTTTCTGATAGGC
ACCTATTGGTCTTACTGACATCCACTTTGCCTTTCTCTCCACAGGTGTCGACAATCAACCTCTGGATTAC
AAAATTTGTGAAAGATTGACTGGTATTCTTAACTATGTTGCTCCTTTTACGCTATGTGGATACGCTGCTT
TAATGCCTTTGTATCATGCTATTGCTTCCCGTATGGCTTTCATTTTCTCCTCCTTGTATAAATCCTGGTT
GCTGTCTCTTTATGAGGAGTTGTGGCCCGTTGTCAGGCAACGTGGCGTGGTGTGCACTGTGTTTGCTGAC
GCAACCCCCACTGGTTGGGGCATTGCCACCACCTGTCAGCTCCTTTCCGGGACTTTCGCTTTCCCCCTCC
CTATTGCCACGGCGGAACTCATCGCCGCCTGCCTTGCCCGCTGCTGGACAGGGGCTCGGCTGTTGGGCAC
TGACAATTCCGTGGTGTTGTCGGGGAAGCTGACGTCCTTTCCATGGCTGCTCGCCTGTGTTGCCACCTGG
ATTCTGCGCGGGACGTCCTTCTGCTACGTCCCTTCGGCCCTCAATCCAGCGGACCTTCCTTCCCGCGGCC
TGCTGCCGGCTCTGCGGCCTCTTCCGCGTCTTCGCCTTCGCCCTCAGACGAGTCGGATCTCCCTTTGGGC
CGCCTCCCCGCCTGGAATTCGAGCTCGGTACGATCAGCCTCGACTGTGCCTTCTAGTTGCCAGCCATCTG
TTGTTTGCCCCTCCCCCGTGCCTTCCTTGACCCTGGAAGGTGCCACTCCCACTGTCCTTTCCTAATAAAA
TGAGGAAATTGCATCGCATTGTCTGAGTAGGTGTCATTCTATTCTGGGGGGTGGGGTGGGGCAGGACAGC
AAGGGGGAGGATTGGGAAGACAATAGCCCAGCTTTTGTTCCCTTTAGTGAGGGTTAATTGCGCGCTTGGC
GTAATCATGGTCATAGCTGTTTCCTGTGTGAAATTGTTATCCGCTAATTCACTCCTCAGGTGCAGGCTGC
CTATCAGAAGGTGGTGGCTGGTGTGGCCAATGCCCTGGCTCACAAATACCACTGAGATCTTTTTCCCTCT
GCCAAAAATTATGGGGACATCATGAAGCCCCTTGAGCATCTGACTTCTGGCTAATAAAGGAAATTTATTT
TCATTGCAATAGTGTGTTGGAATTTTTTGTGTCTCTCACTCGGAAGGACATATGGGAGGGCAAATCATTT
AAAACATCAGAATGAGTATTTGGTTTAGAGTTTGGCAACATATGCCCATATGCTGGCTGCCATGAACAAA
GGTTGGCTATAAAGAGGTCATCAGTATATGAAACAGCCCCCTGCTGTCCATTCCTTATTCCATAGAAAAG
CCTTGACTTGAGGTTAGATTTTTTTTATATTTTGTTTTGTGTTATTTTTTTCTTTAACATCCCTAAAATT
TTCCTTACATGTTTTACTAGCCAGATTTTTCCTCCTCTCCTGACTACTCCCAGTCATAGCTGTCCCTCTT
CTCTTATGGAGATCCCTCGACCTGCAGCCCAAGCTTGGCGTAATCATGGTCATAGCTGTTTCCTGTGTGA
AATTGTTATCCGCTCACAATTCCACACAACATACGAGCCGGAAGCATAAAGTGTAAAGCCTGGGGTGCCT
AATGAGTGAGCTAACTCACATTAATTGCGTTGCGCTCACTGCCCGCTTTCCAGTCGGGAAACCTGTCGTG
CCAGCGGATCCGCATCTCAATTAGTCAGCAACCATAGTCCCGCCCCTAACTCCGCCCATCCCGCCCCTAA
CTCCGCCCAGTTCCGCCCATTCTCCGCCCCATGGCTGACTAATTTTTTTTATTTATGCAGAGGCCGAGGC
CGCCTCGGCCTCTGAGCTATTCCAGAAGTAGTGAGGAGGCTTTTTTGGAGGCCTAGGCTTTTGCAAAAAG
CTAACTTGTTTATTGCAGCTTATAATGGTTACAAATAAAGCAATAGCATCACAAATTTCACAAATAAAGC
ATTTTTTTCACTGCATTCTAGTTGTGGTTTGTCCAAACTCATCAATGTATCTTATCATGTCTGGATCCGC
TGCATTAATGAATCGGCCAACGCGCGGGGAGAGGCGGTTTGCGTATTGGGCGCTCTTCCGCTTCCTCGCT
CACTGACTCGCTGCGCTCGGTCGTTCGGCTGCGGCGAGCGGTATCAGCTCACTCAAAGGCGGTAATACGG
TTATCCACAGAATCAGGGGATAACGCAGGAAAGAACATGTGAGCAAAAGGCCAGCAAAAGGCCAGGAACC
GTAAAAAGGCCGCGTTGCTGGCGTTTTTCCATAGGCTCCGCCCCCCTGACGAGCATCACAAAAATCGACG
CTCAAGTCAGAGGTGGCGAAACCCGACAGGACTATAAAGATACCAGGCGTTTCCCCCTGGAAGCTCCCTC
GTGCGCTCTCCTGTTCCGACCCTGCCGCTTACCGGATACCTGTCCGCCTTTCTCCCTTCGGGAAGCGTGG
CGCTTTCTCATAGCTCACGCTGTAGGTATCTCAGTTCGGTGTAGGTCGTTCGCTCCAAGCTGGGCTGTGT
GCACGAACCCCCCGTTCAGCCCGACCGCTGCGCCTTATCCGGTAACTATCGTCTTGAGTCCAACCCGGTA
AGACACGACTTATCGCCACTGGCAGCAGCCACTGGTAACAGGATTAGCAGAGCGAGGTATGTAGGCGGTG
CTACAGAGTTCTTGAAGTGGTGGCCTAACTACGGCTACACTAGAAGAACAGTATTTGGTATCTGCGCTCT
GCTGAAGCCAGTTACCTTCGGAAAAAGAGTTGGTAGCTCTTGATCCGGCAAACAAACCACCGCTGGTAGC
GGTGGTTTTTTTGTTTGCAAGCAGCAGATTACGCGCAGAAAAAAAGGATCTCAAGAAGATCCTTTGATCT
TTTCTACGGGGTCTGACGCTCAGTGGAACGAAAACTCACGTTAAGGGATTTTGGTCATGAGATTATCAAA
AAGGATCTTCACCTAGATCCTTTTAAATTAAAAATGAAGTTTTAAATCAATCTAAAGTATATATGAGTAA
ACTTGGTCTGACAGTTACCAATGCTTAATCAGTGAGGCACCTATCTCAGCGATCTGTCTATTTCGTTCAT
CCATAGTTGCCTGACTCCCCGTCGTGTAGATAACTACGATACGGGAGGGCTTACCATCTGGCCCCAGTGC
TGCAATGATACCGCGAGACCCACGCTCACCGGCTCCAGATTTATCAGCAATAAACCAGCCAGCCGGAAGG
GCCGAGCGCAGAAGTGGTCCTGCAACTTTATCCGCCTCCATCCAGTCTATTAATTGTTGCCGGGAAGCTA
GAGTAAGTAGTTCGCCAGTTAATAGTTTGCGCAACGTTGTTGCCATTGCTACAGGCATCGTGGTGTCACG
CTCGTCGTTTGGTATGGCTTCATTCAGCTCCGGTTCCCAACGATCAAGGCGAGTTACATGATCCCCCATG
TTGTGCAAAAAAGCGGTTAGCTCCTTCGGTCCTCCGATCGTTGTCAGAAGTAAGTTGGCCGCAGTGTTAT
CACTCATGGTTATGGCAGCACTGCATAATTCTCTTACTGTCATGCCATCCGTAAGATGCTTTTCTGTGAC
TGGTGAGTACTCAACCAAGTCATTCTGAGAATAGTGTATGCGGCGACCGAGTTGCTCTTGCCCGGCGTCA
ATACGGGATAATACCGCGCCACATAGCAGAACTTTAAAAGTGCTCATCATTGGAAAACGTTCTTCGGGGC
GAAAACTCTCAAGGATCTTACCGCTGTTGAGATCCAGTTCGATGTAACCCACTCGTGCACCCAACTGATC
TTCAGCATCTTTTACTTTCACCAGCGTTTCTGGGTGAGCAAAAACAGGAAGGCAAAATGCCGCAAAAAAG
GGAATAAGGGCGACACGGAAATGTTGAATACTCATACTCTTCCTTTTTCAATATTATTGAAGCATTTATC
AGGGTTATTGTCTCATGAGCGGATACATATTTGAATGTATTTAGAAAAATAAACAAATAGGGGTTCCGCG
CACATTTCCCCGAAAAGTGCCACCTG
